>Addgene plasmid #36317 | pcDNA-mito-ZifCY1 | depositor partial sequence | sequence record 45451 | mito-ZifCY1
GAGCTCTCTGGCTAACTAGAGAACCCACTGCTTACTGGCTTATCGAAATTAATACGACTCACTATAGGGA
GACCCAAGCTGGCTAGCGTTTAAACTTAAGCTTATGTCCGTCCTGACGCCGCTGCTGCTGCGGGGCTTGA
CAGGCTCGGCCCGGCGGCTCCCAGTGCCGCGCGCCAAGATCCATTCGTTGGGAGATCCTATGTCCGTCCT
GACGCCGCTGCTGCTGCGGGGCTTGACAGGCTCGGCCCGGCGGCTCCCAGTGCCGCGCGCCAAGATCCAT
TCGTTGGGAGATCCTATGTCCGTCCTGACGCCGCTGCTGCTGCGGGGCTTGACAGGCTCGGCCCGGCGGC
TCCCAGTGCCGCGCGCCAAGATCCATTCGTTGGGAGATCCTATGTCCGTCCTGACGCCGCTGCTGCTGCG
GGGCTTGACAGGCTCGGCCCGGCGGCTCCCAGTGCCGCGCGCCAAGATCCATTCGTTGGGGAAGCTTGGG
GATCCCATGGTGAGCAAGGGCGAGGAGCTGTTCACCGGGGTGGTGCCCATCCTGGTCGAGCTGGACGGCG
ACGTAAACGGCCACAGGTTCAGCGTGTCCGGCGAGGGCGAGGGCGATGCCACCTACGGCAAGCTGACCCT
GAAGTTCATCTGCACCACCGGCAAGCTGCCCGTGCCCTGGCCCACCCTCGTGACCACCCTGACCTGGGGC
GTGCAGTGCTTCAGCCGCTACCCCGACCACATGAAGCAGCACGACTTCTTCAAGTCCGCCATGCCCGAAG
GCTACGTCCAGGAGCGTACCATCTTCTTCAAGGACGACGGCAACTACAAGACCCGCGCCGAGGTGAAGTT
CGAGGGCGACACCCTGGTGAACCGCATCGAGCTGAAGGGCATCGACTTCAAGGAGGACGGCAACATCCTG
GGGCACAAGCTGGAGTACAACTACATCAGCCACAACGTCTATATCACCGCCGACAAGCAGAAGAACGGCA
TCAAGGCCCACTTCAAGATCCGCCACAACATCGAGGACGGCAGCGTGCAGCTCGCCGACCACTACCAGCA
GAACACCCCCATCGGCGACGGCCCCGTGCTGCTGCCCGACAACCACTACCTGAGCACCCAGTCCGCCCTG
AGCAAAGACCCCAACGAGAAGCGCGATCACATGGTCCTGCTGGAGTTCGTGACCGCCGCCCGCATGCATG
AACGCCCATATGCTTGCCCTGTCGAGTCCTGCGATCGCCGCTTTTCTCGCTCGGATGAGCTTACCCGCCA
TATCCGCATCCACACAGGCCAGAAGGAGCTCATGGTGAGCAAGGGCGAGGAGCTGTTCACCGGGGTGGTG
CCCATCCTGGTCGAGCTGGACGGCGACGTAAACGGCCACAAGTTCAGCGTGTCCGGCGAGGGCGAGGGCG
ATGCCACCTACGGCAAGCTGACCCTGAAGTTCATCTGCACCACCGGCAAGCTGCCCGTGCCCTGGCCCAC
CCTCGTGACCACCTTCGGCTACGGCCTGATGTGCTTCGCCCGCTACCCCGACCACATGAAGCAGCACGAC
TTCTTCAAGTCCGCCATGCCCGAAGGCTACGTCCAGGAGCGCACCATCTTCTTCAAGGACGACGGCAACT
ACAAGACCCGCGCCGAGGTGAAGTTCGAGGGCGACACCCTGGTGAACCGCATCGAGCTGAAGGGCATCGA
CTTCAAGGAGGACGGCAACATCCTGGGGCACAAGCTGGAGTACAACTACAACAGCCACAACGTCTATATC
ATGGCCGACAAGCAGAAGAACGGCATCAAGGTGAACTTCAAGATCCGCCACAACATCGAGGACGGCAGCG
TGCAGCTCGCCGACCACTACCAGCAGAACACCCCCATCGGCGACGGCCCCGTGCTGCTGCCCGACAACCA
CTACCTGAGCTACCAGTCCGCCCTGAGCAAAGACCCCAACGAGAAGCGCGATCACATGGTCCTGCTGGAG
TTCGTGACCGCCGCCGGGATCACTCTCGGCATGGACGAGCTCTACAAGTAAGAATTC
