>Addgene plasmid #36317 | pcDNA-mito-ZifCY1 | addgene partial sequence | sequence record 47018 | T7 5'-TAATACGACTCACTATAGGG-3'
GTCGGTCTGACGCCGCTGCTGCTGCGGGGCTTGACAGGCTTGACAGGCTCGGCCCGGCGGCTCCCAGTGC
CGCGCGCCAAGATCCATTCGTTGGGAGATCCTATGTCCGTCCTGACGCCGCTGCTGCTGCGGGGCTTGAC
AGGCTCGGCCCGGCGGCTCCCAGTGCCGCGCGCCAAGATCCATTCGTTGGGAGATCCTATGTCCGTCCTG
ACGCCGCTGCTGCTGCGGGGCTTGACAGGCTCGGCCCGGCGGCTCCCAGTGCCGCGCGCCAAGATCCATT
CGTTGGGAGATCCTATGTCCGTCCTGACGCCGCTGCTGCTGCGGGGCTTGACAGGCTCGGCCCGGCGGCT
CCCAGTGCCGCGCGCCAAGATCCATTCGTTGGGGAAGCTTGGGGATCCCATGGTGAGCAAGGGCGAGGAG
CTGTTCACCGGGGTGGTGCCCATCCTGGTCGAGCTGGACGGCGACGTAAACGGCCACAGGTTCAGCGTGT
CCGGCGAGGGCGAGGGCGATGCCACCTACGGCAAGCTGACCCTGAAGTTCATCTGCACCACCGGCAAGCT
GCCCGTGCCCTGGCCCACCCTCGTGACCACCCTGACCTGGGGCGTGCAGTGCTTCAGCCGCTACCCCGAC
CACATGAAGCAGCACGACTTCTTCAAGTCCGCCATGCCCGAAGGCTACGTCCAGGAGCGTACCATCTTCT
TCAAGGACGACGGCAACTACAAGACCCGCGCCGAGGTGAAGTTCGAGGGCGACACCCTGGTGAACCGCAT
CGAGCTGAAGGGCATCGACTTCAAGGAGGACGGCAACATCCTGGGGCACAAGCTGGAGTACAACTACATC
AGCCACAACGTCTATATCACCGCCGACAAGCAGAAGAACGGCATCAAGGCCCACTTCAAGATCCGC
