>Addgene plasmid #36317 | pcDNA-mito-ZifCY1 | addgene partial sequence | sequence record 47019 | BGH-rev 5'-TAGAAGGCACAGTCGAGG-3'
CTATAGAATAGGGCCCTCTAGATGCATGCTCGAGCGGCCGCCAGTGTGATGGATATCTGCAGAATTCTTA
CTTGTAGAGCTCGTCCATGCCGAGAGTGATCCCGGCGGCGGTCACGAACTCCAGCAGGACCATGTGATCG
CGCTTCTCGTTGGGGTCTTTGCTCAGGGCGGACTGGTAGCTCAGGTAGTGGTTGTCGGGCAGCAGCACGG
GGCCGTCGCCGATGGGGGTGTTCTGCTGGTAGTGGTCGGCGAGCTGCACGCTGCCGTCCTCGATGTTGTG
GCGGATCTTGAAGTTCACCTTGATGCCGTTCTTCTGCTTGTCGGCCATGATATAGACGTTGTGGCTGTTG
TAGTTGTACTCCAGCTTGTGCCCCAGGATGTTGCCGTCCTCCTTGAAGTCGATGCCCTTCAGCTCGATGC
GGTTCACCAGGGTGTCGCCCTCGAACTTCACCTCGGCGCGGGTCTTGTAGTTGCCGTCGTCCTTGAAGAA
GATGGTGCGCTCCTGGACGTAGCCTTCGGGCATGGCGGACTTGAAGAAGTCGTGCTGCTTCATGTGGTCG
GGGTAGCGGGCGAAGCACATCAGGCCGTAGCCGAAGGTGGTCACGAGGGTGGGCCAGGGCACGGGCAGCT
TGCCGGTGGTGCAGATGAACTTCAGGGTCAGCTTGCCGTAGGTGGCATCGCCCTCGCCCTCGCCGGACAC
GCTGAACTTGTGGCCGTTTACGTCGCCGTCCAGCTCGACCAGGATGGGCACCACCCCGGTGA
