>Addgene plasmid #36317 | pcDNA-mito-ZifCY1 | addgene partial sequence | sequence record 50604 | ZifCY1-R 5'-AGCTCCTTCTGGCCTGTGT-3'
CCGAGCGAGAAAAGCGGCGATCGCAGGACTCGACAGGGCAAGCATATGGGCGTTCATGCATGCGGGCGGC
GGTCACGAACTCCAGCAGGACCATGTGATCGCGCTTCTCGTTGGGGTCTTTGCTCAGGGCGGACTGGGTG
CTCAGGTAGTGGTTGTCGGGCAGCAGCACGGGGCCGTCGCCGATGGGGGTGTTCTGCTGGTAGTGGTCGG
CGAGCTGCACGCTGCCGTCCTCGATGTTGTGGCGGATCTTGAAGTGGGCCTTGATGCCGTTCTTCTGCTT
GTCGGCGGTGATATAGACGTTGTGGCTGATGTAGTTGTACTCCAGCTTGTGCCCCAGGATGTTGCCGTCC
TCCTTGAAGTCGATGCCCTTCAGCTCGATGCGGTTCACCAGGGTGTCGCCCTCGAACTTCACCTCGGCGC
GGGTCTTGTAGTTGCCGTCGTCCTTGAAGAAGATGGTACGCTCCTGGACGTAGCCTTCGGGCATGGCGGA
CTTGAAGAAGTCGTGCTGCTTCATGTGGTCGGGGTAGCGGCTGAAGCACTGCACGCCCCAGGTCAGGGTG
GTCACGAGGGTGGGCCAGGGCACGGGCAGCTTGCCGGTGGTGCAGATGAACTTCAGGGTCAGCTTGCCGT
ANGTGGCATCGCCCTCGCCCTCGCCGGACACGCTGAACCTGTGGCCGTTTACGTCGCCGTCCAGCTCGAC
CAGGATGGGCACCACCCCGGTGAACAGCTCCTCGCCCTTGCTCACCATGGGATCCCCAAGCTTCCCCAAC
GAATGGATCTTGGCGCGCGGCA
