[The description below was written by a language model from this plasmid's Addgene catalogue record.]
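Description:
pcDNA-mito-ZifCY1 is a mammalian expression plasmid of about 7.4 kb, built on the pcDNA3.1(+) backbone. It is maintained in E. coli as a high-copy plasmid under ampicillin selection, and it carries a neomycin resistance marker so that stably transfected mammalian cells can be selected with G418. The roughly 1.9 kb synthetic insert lies between HindIII and EcoRI sites, both preserved, and is transcribed from the CMV promoter for strong constitutive expression. The listed sequencing primers indicate that T7 and BGH priming sites flank the insert, as expected for this backbone.

The insert encodes mito-ZifCY1 (also called 4MT-Cys2His2), a first-generation genetically encoded, ratiometric fluorescent sensor for Zn(II). Its zinc-binding domain is derived from the mammalian transcription factor Zif268, and the alternative name points to Cys2His2-type zinc coordination. The record does not name the fluorescent proteins, referring only to a comment for tag details. The "CY" in the name suggests a cyan/yellow pair of the kind used in FRET sensors, but this is not stated. The sensor is directed to mitochondria by four tandem repeats of the first 29 residues of human cytochrome c oxidase subunit 8a at the N-terminus. HindIII sites sit at both ends of this targeting sequence, so the targeting module forms a discrete HindIII-bounded unit.

The plasmid is used for transient or stable expression in mammalian cells to monitor mitochondrial zinc by ratiometric imaging, as part of work mapping how zinc is distributed among cellular compartments. No feature table was supplied, so this description rests on the catalogue fields alone.
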