Addgene plasmid #36317: pcDNA-mito-ZifCY1
Depositing lab: Amy Palmer. Depositing organization: University of Colorado, Boulder. Publication: Genetically encoded sensors to elucidate spatial distribution of cellular zinc. Dittmer PJ, Miranda JG, Gorski JA, Palmer AE. J Biol Chem. 2009 Jun 12;284(24):16289-97. Epub 2009 Apr 10. 10.1074/jbc.M900501200 PubMed 19363034.
Backbone
  Vector backbone: pcDNA3.1(+)
  Backbone manufacturer: Invitrogen
  Backbone size w/o insert (bp): 5500
  Total vector size (bp): 7400
  Vector type: Mammalian Expression
  Selectable markers: Neomycin (select with G418)
Growth in bacteria
  Bacterial resistance: Ampicillin, 100 μg/mL
  Growth temperature: 37°C
  Growth strain: DH10B
  Copy number: High Copy
Gene/Insert
  Gene/Insert name: mito-ZifCY1 genetically encoded Zn(II) sensor (alt name: 4MT-Cys2His2)
  Species: Synthetic
  Insert size (bp): 1908
  Promoter: CMV
  Tag / fusion protein: see comment
  Cloning method: Restriction Enzyme; 5′ cloning site HindIII (not destroyed); 3′ cloning site EcoRI (not destroyed)
  Sequencing primers: 5′ T7 Forward; 3′ BGH Reverse
Terms and licenses: Academic/Nonprofit Terms; Industry Terms: Not Available to Industry
Depositor comments: First generation genetically encoded, ratiometric, fluorescent biosensor. Zn(II)-binding domain derived from mammalian Zif268. mito-ZifCY1 contains 4 tandem repeats of the first 29 aa of human cox subunit 8a (MSVLTPLLLRGLTGSARRLPVPRAKIHSL). HindIII restriction sites are at the 5' and 3' ends of the mitochondrial targeting sequence.
How to cite: pcDNA-mito-ZifCY1 was a gift from Amy Palmer (Addgene plasmid # 36317 ; http://n2t.net/addgene:36317 ; RRID:Addgene_36317)
